>Addgene plasmid #29360 | TSC2-3A (S1337A/S1341A/S1345A) | addgene partial sequence | sequence record 34691 | 29360 with rTSC2-F (5' cacagccaagcctcctactc 3')
GCTTCTTTCTCCTCCCTGTACCAGCCCAGCTGCCAAGGACAGCTGCACAGGAGCGTTTCCTGGGCAGACT
CGGCCGTGGTTCTTGAGGAGGGAAGTCCAGGAGAGGCTCATGTGCCAGTGGAGCCCCCCGAATTGGAGGA
CTTTGAGGCAGCATTAGGTACAGACAGGCACTGCCAGCGGCCTGACGCCTACAGCAGGTCTTCCTCAGCA
TCTAGCCAGGAAGAAAAGTCCCACTTGGAGGAGCTGGCTGCAGGGGGTATCCCCATTGAGCGGGCCATCT
CCTCTGAGGGGGCTCGGCCTACAGTGGACCTGTCCTTCCAACCCGCACAGCCTTTGGCCAAGTCTAGCGC
TTCTCCTGAGTTACAGACCTTACAGGACATCCTTGGAGACCTAGGGGACAAGACTGACATTGGACGGCTG
AGTCCTGAGGCTAAGGTCCGATCCCAGTCGGGGATCCTGGATGGGGAAGCAGCTACCTGGTCAGCTCCGG
GTGAAGAGAGCCGTATCACAGTCCCACCTGAAGGTCCCCTGCCTTCCAGTTCTCCCCGCTCCCCTAGTGG
CCTCCGGCCCCGAGGCTATACCATCTCTGATTCAGCTCCATCACGAAGGGGAAAGAGGGTAGAAAGGGAC
AACTTCAAGAGCAGAACTGCGGCCTCCAGTGCTGAAAAGGTGCCAGGCATCAACCCTAGCTTTGTGTTCC
TACAGCTCTACCATTCACCCTTTTTTGGTGATGAGTCCAATAAGCCCATCCTGTTGCCCGT
