>Addgene plasmid #29360 | TSC2-3A (S1337A/S1341A/S1345A) | addgene partial sequence | sequence record 34692 | 29360 with BGH-rev
ATAGGGCCCCCCCTCGAGGTCGACGGTATCGATAAGCTTGATATCGAATTCCTGCAGCCCGGGGGATCCA
CTAGTTCTAGAGCGGCCGCTCACACAAACTCTGTGAAGTCATCCACAGAGGAAATGAGGCGTTTCCGCTG
GCCTGTCTCGTAGGTGGGTGTAGCCTCCGTAGGGGCTTGAGCTGGGACTTTGGTATGGGCTGGAGGGTGC
ATCAGAGGCAAGCTTGGGTTTGAATAGTGCACTTCTTCACGGATCCGCTGACGGAGACGCTTAATGTGGC
GGAGTCTTGCGATCCACTTGGAGGGATAGATGTCCGTGGGGTTGGATCGGCTGTGGTGTACCTGTGAGGC
CATATTTGCATGCAGGGCCATCTGTCGGGCCACAAAGGACAGGTTGCGGTCAGACACAATCTTGGCCACA
CTGGTGTCCACAAGGCCCTCCATGTCTTTCCTGCACTGCAGGGTCAACAGGTTGCATTTATAGTCCAGCG
GTGTGATGATCACATGGACGAAGTTGAACTGGCCCTTAATGGTGCCCAGCTTGAAGTCCTCACCAGAATC
ATTGTAGATGATAGAAACAAAGTCATTGCCCAGGTGCCGTTTCTTGTCACAACGGTGCTTGTCCACATCC
TTGGTGGGCATCAGGGTAGCAATGTGGAAAACAGCTTGCATGATGTCATCATGCCAGCAGTACGTGAACT
GTCCATCCTCGCCACACACATCCAGTCCACCTAAGTACACCTTGTCTGGTTGGCAGTCCTTCAGCTCAAT
AAGCCGACCCAGGCCTGTCAGAAACTCTGTGTACCTATAAGAGCCATGCTCATTTGATAGGATGGCCAGC
TCACTGCTGCTCTGGCCTTCTCCCACATACAGGACAGCAATCTTGTGAGTGTCATA
