[The description below was written by a language model from this plasmid's Addgene catalogue record.]
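Description:
TSC2-3A (S1337A/S1341A/S1345A) is a mammalian expression plasmid built on a pCDNA3-HA backbone and carrying the rat (Rattus norvegicus) Tsc2 coding sequence, which encodes tuberin, the GTPase-activating component of the TSC1/TSC2 complex that restrains mTOR signalling. It is propagated in E. coli as a high-copy plasmid under ampicillin selection. No feature table accompanies the record, so the promoter, polyadenylation signal, origins and any mammalian selection marker are not explicitly listed. pcDNA3-type vectors generally drive the insert from the CMV immediate-early promoter. The backbone name implies an HA epitope tag fused to the insert for detection or immunoprecipitation, although the record does not list a tag or give its position.

The defining feature is a triple serine-to-alanine substitution at S1337, S1341 and S1345. The record notes that these positions correspond to S1381, S1385 and S1389 in the numbering of rat TSC2 isoform 1, so the cloned cDNA evidently follows a different isoform numbering. Replacing these serines with alanine makes the sites non-phosphorylatable. The associated publication concerns the role of TSC2 in the cellular energy response and its control of cell growth and survival. Accordingly, this construct is suited to transfection experiments that compare the phosphorylation-deficient mutant with wild-type TSC2, testing whether modification of these residues is needed for TSC2 to regulate downstream growth signalling under energy stress. The insert was introduced by restriction enzyme cloning, but the record does not give the sites used.
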