Addgene plasmid #29360: TSC2-3A (S1337A/S1341A/S1345A)
Depositing lab: Kunliang Guan. Publication: TSC2 mediates cellular energy response to control cell growth and survival. Inoki K, Zhu T, Guan KL. Cell. 2003 Nov 26. 115(5):577-90. 10.1016/S0092-8674(03)00929-2 PubMed 14651849.
Backbone
  Vector backbone: pCDNA3-HA
  Vector type: Mammalian Expression
Growth in bacteria
  Bacterial resistance: Ampicillin, 100 μg/mL
  Growth temperature: 37°C
  Growth strain: DH5alpha
  Copy number: High Copy
Gene/Insert
  Gene/Insert name: TSC2
  Species: R. norvegicus (rat)
  Mutation: S1337A/S1341A/S1345A (equivalent to S1381/S1385/S1389A on rat TSC2 isoform 1)
  Entrez Gene: Tsc2 (a.k.a. Rc)
  Cloning method: Restriction Enzyme
  Sequencing primers: 5′ NA
Terms and licenses: Academic/Nonprofit Terms; Industry Terms: Not Available to Industry
How to cite: TSC2-3A (S1337A/S1341A/S1345A) was a gift from Kunliang Guan (Addgene plasmid # 29360 ; http://n2t.net/addgene:29360 ; RRID:Addgene_29360)
